Addgene plasmid #43225: II-AACG
Depositing lab: Chad Cowan & Kiran Musunuru. Depositing organization: Harvard University. Publication: A TALEN Genome-Editing System for Generating Human Stem Cell-Based Disease Models. Ding Q, Lee YK, Schaefer EA, Peters DT, Veres A, Kim K, Kuperwasser N, Motola DL, Meissner TB, Hendriks WT, Trevisan M, Gupta RM, Moisan A, Banks E, Friesen M, Schinzel RT, Xia F, Tang A, Xia Y, Figueroa E, Wann A, Ahfeldt T, Daheron L, Zhang F, Rubin LL, Peng LF, Chung RT, Musunuru K, Cowan CA. Cell Stem Cell. 2012 Dec 12. pii: S1934-5909(12)00645-5. doi: 10.1016/j.stem.2012.11.011. PubMed 23246482.
Backbone
  Vector backbone: pCRII-TOPO
  Backbone manufacturer: Invitrogen
  Backbone size w/o insert (bp): 3973
  Vector type: Bacterial Cloning
Growth in bacteria
  Bacterial resistance: Ampicillin and Kanamycin, 100 & 50 μg/mL
  Growth temperature: 37°C
  Growth strain: Top10
  Copy number: High Copy
Gene/Insert
  Gene/Insert name: II-AACG
  Species: Synthetic
  Insert size (bp): 426
  Cloning method: TOPO Cloning
  Sequencing primers: 5′ T7; 3′ M13-rev
Terms and licenses: Academic/Nonprofit Terms; Industry Terms: Not Available to Industry
How to cite: II-AACG was a gift from Chad Cowan & Kiran Musunuru (Addgene plasmid # 43225 ; http://n2t.net/addgene:43225 ; RRID:Addgene_43225)
