[The description below was written by a language model from this plasmid's Addgene catalogue record.]
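Description:
II-AACG is a bacterial cloning plasmid built on the pCRII-TOPO backbone (about 4 kb without insert), into which a 426 bp synthetic fragment was introduced by TOPO cloning. It is a high-copy plasmid maintained in E. coli and is recorded as conferring resistance to both ampicillin and kanamycin, consistent with the dual-marker design of this commercial backbone. The insert sits between the T7 and M13-reverse priming sites, which are used to sequence across it. The vector type is listed only as bacterial cloning, so the plasmid serves as a storage and propagation vehicle for the fragment. No eukaryotic promoter, tag or reporter is recorded.

The record does not describe the insert's content beyond its name and synthetic origin. The plasmid was, however, deposited alongside a TALEN genome-editing system for generating human stem cell-based disease models. In that context, the name most plausibly denotes a pre-assembled block of TAL effector repeats that recognises the four-base sequence AACG, with "II" marking its position or tier in an ordered assembly scheme. An insert of roughly 426 bp fits four repeat modules of about 34 amino acids each, but this reading is an inference rather than something stated in the catalogue fields. On that interpretation, II-AACG would be one member of a library of multimer building blocks that are excised or amplified and joined with other blocks to construct custom TALE DNA-binding arrays for fusion to a nuclease domain. No feature table is provided, so the exact boundaries, flanking restriction sites and orientation of the insert cannot be confirmed here.
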