>Addgene plasmid #43225 | II-AACG | depositor partial sequence | sequence record 58490 | II-AACG sequence 426 bps
CGTCTCGCTTAACCCCAGAGCAGGTCGTGGCAATCGCCTCCAACATTGGCGGGAAACAGGCACTCGAGAC
TGTCCAGCGCCTGCTTCCCGTGCTGTGCCAAGCGCACGGACTCACCCCAGAGCAGGTCGTGGCAATCGCC
TCCAACATTGGCGGGAAACAGGCACTCGAGACTGTCCAGCGCCTGCTTCCCGTGCTGTGCCAAGCGCACG
GCCTCACCCCAGAGCAGGTCGTGGCGATCGCAAGCCACGACGGAGGAAAGCAAGCCTTGGAAACAGTACA
GAGGCTGTTGCCTGTGCTGTGCCAAGCGCACGGATTAACCCCAGAGCAGGTCGTGGCAATCGCGAGCAAT
AACGGCGGAAAACAGGCTTTGGAAACGGTGCAGAGGCTCCTTCCAGTGCTGTGCCAAGCGCACGGGCTCA
GAGACG
