>Addgene plasmid #43225 | II-AACG | addgene partial sequence | sequence record 61983 | M13-F20 5'-TGTAAAACGACGGCCAGT-3'
TAGGGCGAATTGGGCCCTCTAGATGCATGCTCGAGCGGCCGCCAGTGTGATGGATATCTGCAGAATTCGC
CCTTAGTATCTTTCCTGTGCCCACGTCTCTGAGCCCGTGCGCTTGGCACAGCACTGGAAGGAGCCTCTGC
ACCGTTTCCAAAGCCTGTTTTCCGCCGTTATTGCTCGCGATTGCCACGACCTGCTCTGGGGTTAATCCGT
GCGCTTGGCACAGCACAGGCAACAGCCTCTGTACTGTTTCCAAGGCTTGCTTTCCTCCGTCGTGGCTTGC
GATCGCCACGACCTGCTCTGGGGTGAGGCCGTGCGCTTGGCACAGCACGGGAAGCAGGCGCTGGACAGTC
TCGAGTGCCTGTTTCCCGCCAATGTTGGAGGCGATTGCCACGACCTGCTCTGGGGTGAGTCCGTGCGCTT
GGCACAGCACGGGAAGCAGGCGCTGGACAGTCTCGAGTGCCTGTTTCCCGCCAATGTTGGAGGCGATTGC
CACGACCTGCTCTGGGGTTAAGCGAGACGCGCTAGGACGGCATCTATATAAGGGCGAATTCCAGCACACT
GGCGGCCGTTACTAGTGGATCCGAGCTCGGTACCAAGCTTGGCGTAATCATGGTCATAGCTGTTTCCTGT
GTGAAATTGTTATCCGCTCACAATTCCACACAACATACGAGCCGGAAGCATAAAGTGTAAAGCCTGGGGT
GCCTAATGAGTGAGCTAACTCACATTAATTGCGTTGCGCTCACTGCCCGCTTTCCAGTCGGGAAACCTGT
CGTGCCAGCTGCATTAATGAATCGGCCAACGCGCGGGGAGAGGCGGTTTGCGTATTGGGCGCTCTTCCGC
TTCCTCGCTCACTGACTCGCTGCGCTCGGTCGTTCGGCTGCGGCGAGCGGTATCAGCTCACTCAAAGGCG
GTAATACGGTTATCCACAGAATCAGGGGAATA
